>Addgene plasmid #202109 | pL0_AC-54730 | addgene full sequence | sequence record 405433 | Addgene NGS Result
TGGATGGCGGCCTGAAGCCACACAGTGATATTGATTTGCTGGTTACGGTGACCGTAAGGCTTGATGAAAC
AACGCGGCGAGCTTTGATCAACGACCTTTTGGAAACTTCGGCTTCCCCTGGAGAGAGTGAGATTCTCCGC
GCTGTAGAAGTCACCATTGTTGTGCACGACGACATCATTCCGTGGCGTTATCCAGCTAAGCGCGAACTGC
AATTTGGAGAATGGCAGCGCAATGACATTCTTGCTGGTATCTTCGAGCCAGCCACGATCGACATTGATCT
GGCTATCTTGCTGACAAAAGCAAGAGAACATAGCGTTGCCTTGGTAGGTCCAGCGGCGGAGGAACTCTTT
GATCCGGTTCCTGAACAGGATCTATTTGAGGCGCTAAATGAAACCTTAACGCTATGGAACTCGCCGCCCG
ACTGGGCTGGCGATGAGCGAAATGTAGTGCTTACGTTGTCCCGCATTTGGTACAGCGCAGTAACCGGCAA
AATCGCGCCGAAGGATGTCGCTGCCGACTGGGCAATGGAGCGCCTGCCGGCCCAGTATCAGCCCGTCATA
CTTGAAGCTAGACAGGCTTATCTTGGACAAGAAGAAGATCGCTTGGCCTCGCGCGCAGATCAGTTGGAAG
AATTTGTCCACTACGTGAAAGGCGAGATCACCAAGGTAGTCGGCAAATAATAATCACCTAGAATGCATGA
CCAAAATCCCTTAACGTGAGTTTTCGTTCCACTGAGCGTCAGACCCCGTAGAAAAGATCAAAGGATCTTC
TTGAGATCCTTTTTTTCTGCGCGTAATCTGCTGCTTGCAAACAAAAAAACCACCGCTACCAGCGGTGGTT
TGTTTGCCGGATCAAGAGCTACCAACTCTTTTTCCGAAGGTAACTGGCTTCAGCAGAGCGCAGATACCAA
ATACTGTTCTTCTAGTGTAGCCGTAGTTAGGCCACCACTTCAAGAACTCTGTAGCACCGCCTACATACCT
CGCTCTGCTAATCCTGTTACCAGTGGCTGCTGCCAGTGGCGATAAGTCGTGTCTTACCGGGTTGGACTCA
AGACGATAGTTACCGGATAAGGCGCAGCGGTCGGGCTGAACGGGGGGTTCGTGCACACAGCCCAGCTTGG
AGCGAACGACCTACACCGAACTGAGATACCTACAGCGTGAGCTATGAGAAAGCGCCACGCTTCCCGAAGG
GAGAAAGGCGGACAGGTATCCGGTAAGCGGCAGGGTCGGAACAGGAGAGCGCACGAGGGAGCTTCCAGGG
GGAAACGCCTGGTATCTTTATAGTCCTGTCGGGTTTCGCCACCTCTGACTTGAGCGTCGATTTTTGTGAT
GCTCGTCAGGGGGGCGGAGCCTATGGAAAAACGCCAGCAACGCGGCCTTTTTACGGTTCCTGGCCTTTTG
CTGGCCTTTTGCTCACATGTTCTTTCCTGCGTTATCCCCTGATTCTGTGGGTGGAAGGGCTCGGAGTTGT
GGTAATCTATGTATCCTGGTGGTCTCGCATTAGCTTGTTTGTCGGTACGTGCCAGAGTGGAGGCCCGTCG
TATACACTATTCTAGATGAAAGCCAGAACGAACGAACGAACGCGTTAGACGATGTATCCGCTATCCGATC
CGAAAAAGACGAGAGAGAAGGACCTGCGTTGGTCCTAACACTCTTTTTTCTAGTCGCCACGACAATGTAC
GAATCAATTGTTCTGTTCCCAAAAGCAAGGACAAACCGAGCAACTACCTATCTAGCTAGATTTGGGTTCG
TGCCGTCTCCTTCGCCTAACGTCCTCGCAGTCAGGCCGTTTGCATTCTCGCACGCGTTGAAGCGCGTTGT
GTGTGAGAGATAATTGTGTCGATTTGTCGCGCATTAGCCGAGAGAGGGTAGGGCTCATAAACTGACGACG
TACAGGCTTTTACTGGCCTCAAAGTCAAAGTCACCTGTAAATGACATCATTATCGTGGATGACGGTCGTT
GTTGAACCTTACATGACCGGATAGAGCAGGAAACCGGGTCTTTCCAACGCCTGCGCCAGGGCTCGATTCT
TCATTTTGTAATCAAGCGATCTAACCGCGTAGGTTGTCTGACGTTAGACATGATTCCTTCTCCGACTCCT
GAGACCTGAGACGAGACGAGACAGCCTGAGAATGGATGCGAGTAATGAGCTCGGCACAAAATCACCACTC
GATACAGGCAGCCCATCAGTCCGGGACGGCGTCAGCGGGAGAGCCGTTGTAAGGCGGCAGACTTTGCTCA
TGTTACCGATGCTATTCGGAAGAACGGCAACTAAGCTGCCGGGTTTGAAACACGGATGATCTCGCGGAGG
GTAGCATGTTGATTGTAACGATGACAGAGCGTTGCTGCCTGTGATCACCGCTCCTCTAGAGTCGACTTGC
AGGCATGCAAGCTTAGCAAGCGAACCGGAATTGCCAGCTGGGGCGCCCTCTGGTAAGGTTGGGAAGCCCT
GCAAAGTAAACTGGATGGCTTTCTTGCCGCCAAGGATCTGATGGCGCAGGGGATCAATATCTGATCAAGA
GACAGGATGAGGATCGTTTCGCATGAGGGAAGCGGTGATCGCCGAAGTATCGACTCAACTATCAGAGGTA
GTTGGCGTCATCGAGCGCCATCTCGAACCGACGTTGCTGGCCGTACATTTGTACGGCTCCGCAG
Features (pLannotate 1.2.2; 4 found; start..end, strand, type, name):
    771..1359    +  rep_origin     ori: high-copy-number ColE1/pMB1/pBR322/pUC origin of replication
   2362..2394    +  misc_feature   MCS (fragment): pUC18/19 multiple cloning site
   2395..2511    +  CDS            tnpA (fragment): TN5P_ECOLX - Also known as tnp. Experimental evidence at protein level: Swiss-Prot protein existence level 1. Mediates transposition of transposon Tn5 by a 'cut and paste' mechanism. First, the monomeric transposase binds the 19 bp inverted DNA repeats flanking the transposon. Then, dimerization of the DNA- bound transposase creates a synaptic DNA complex. After nicking of the first DNA strand, excision of the transposon proceeds through a series of intermediates. The transposase then mediates the insertion of the transposon at a new site by strand transfer. The activity of the wild- type tran
   2543..677     +  CDS            aadA (across the origin): S3AD_ECOLX - Experimental evidence at protein level: Swiss-Prot protein existence level 1. Mediates bacterial resistance to the antibiotics streptomycin and spectinomycin. From Escherichia coli.
