[The description below was written by a language model from this plasmid's Addgene catalogue record and pLannotate feature annotations shown in this document.]
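Description:
pL0_AC-54730 is a Level 0 part plasmid for the Universal Loop (uLoop) assembly system, a hierarchical Type IIS cloning framework for building multi-part constructs across different organisms. It is built on the small pL0R backbone; the sequenced record is about 2.65 kb. It is propagated in E. coli from a high-copy ColE1/pUC-type origin and selected with spectinomycin through the aadA aminoglycoside adenylyltransferase gene, which spans the numbering origin of the circular sequence.

The payload is a 602 bp promoter taken from gene 54730 of the marine diatom Phaeodactylum tricornutum, inserted by Gibson cloning. The promoter was "domesticated": it was mutated to remove an internal BsaI site so that the part is not cut internally during Type IIS assembly. The "AC" in the name refers to the defined overhangs flanking the part. These overhangs set its position and orientation when it is released and ligated with downstream parts, such as coding sequences and terminators, to form a Level 1 transcription unit.

The automated feature table does not annotate the promoter itself, as is expected for a non-standard diatom sequence. Apart from the origin and resistance marker, it reports only a short pUC-type multiple cloning site fragment and a small fragment resembling the Tn5 transposase gene. The latter is probably a backbone remnant or a spurious match rather than a functional element. The record does not describe the native function or expression behaviour of gene 54730. The plasmid is best regarded as a reusable regulatory part for building expression constructs, presumably for use in Phaeodactylum.
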