Addgene plasmid #202109: pL0_AC-54730
Purpose: Level 0 plasmid containing the promoter from gene 54730 from Phaeodactylum tricornutum with AC overhangs used to build a level 1 construct.
Depositing lab: Christopher Dupont. Depositing organization: J. Craig Venter Institute (JCVI). Publication: Universal loop assembly: open, efficient and cross-kingdom DNA fabrication. Pollak B, Matute T, Nunez I, Cerda A, Lopez C, Vargas V, Kan A, Bielinski V, von Dassow P, Dupont CL, Federici F. Synth Biol (Oxf). 2020;5(1):ysaa001. doi: 10.1093/synbio/ysaa001. Epub 2020 Feb 5. PubMed 32161816.
Backbone
  Vector backbone: pL0R
  Vector type: Synthetic Biology
Growth in bacteria
  Bacterial resistance: Spectinomycin, 50 μg/mL
  Growth temperature: 37°C
  Growth strain: DH5alpha
  Copy number: High Copy
Gene/Insert
  Gene/Insert name: 54730 promoter
  Species: Phaeodactylum tricornutum
  Insert size (bp): 602
  Mutation: Promoter sequence mutated to remove bsaI site for domestication
  Cloning method: Gibson Cloning
How to cite: pL0_AC-54730 was a gift from Christopher Dupont (Addgene plasmid # 202109 ; http://n2t.net/addgene:202109 ; RRID:Addgene_202109)
